>Addgene plasmid #109763 | actc1b-mKate2-Rab31 | addgene full sequence | sequence record 224751 | Addgene NGS Result
GCAAGTTTGTACAAAAAAGCAGGCTGCCACCATGGTGAGCGAGCTGATTAAGGAGAACATGCACATGAAG
CTGTACATGGAGGGCACCGTGAACAACCACCACTTCAAGTGCACATCCGAGGGCGAAGGCAAGCCCTACG
AGGGCACCCAGACCATGAGAATCAAGGCGGTCGAGGGCGGCCCTCTCCCCTTCGCCTTCGACATCCTGGC
TACCAGCTTCATGTACGGCAGCAAAACCTTCATCAACCACACCCAGGGCATCCCCGACTTCTTTAAGCAG
TCCTTCCCCGAGGGCTTCACATGGGAGAGAGTCACCACATACGAAGACGGGGGCGTGCTGACCGCTACCC
AGGACACCAGCCTCCAGGACGGCTGCCTCATCTACAACGTCAAGATCAGAGGGGTGAACTTCCCATCCAA
CGGCCCTGTGATGCAGAAGAAAACACTCGGCTGGGAGGCCTCCACCGAGACCCTGTACCCCGCTGACGGC
GGCCTGGAAGGCAGAGCCGACATGGCCCTGAAGCTCGTGGGCGGGGGCCACCTGATCTGCAACTTGAAGA
CCACATACAGATCCAAGAAACCCGCTAAGAACCTCAAGATGCCCGGCGTCTACTATGTGGACAGAAGACT
GGAAAGAATCAAGGAGGCCGACAAAGAGACCTACGTCGAGCAGCACGAGGTGGCTGTGGCCAGATACTGC
GACCTCCCTAGCAAACTGGGGCACAGAGACCCAGCTTTCTTGTACAAAGTGGTGGCCATAAGGGAGCTAA
AAGTTTGTCTGCTCGGGGACACTGGTGTGGGGAAATCGAGTATCGTGTGTCGGTTTGTTCAAGATCACTT
TGACCACAACATTAGTCCGACAATAGGTGCATCATTTTTAACTAAGACCGTCCCCTCTGGAAATGAACTT
CACAAATTTCTGATCTGGGACACTGCAGGACAAGAGCGGTTTCATTCCCTGGCTCCCATGTATTACAGAG
GCTCGGCAGCGGCTGTCATTGTTTATGACATCACAAAGCTTGACTCGTTCCAGACGTTAAAGAAGTGGGT
GAAAGAGCTGAAGGAGCACGGGCCGGAGGATATAGTGGTGGCCATCGCTGGAAATAAGAACGATCTGGGT
GACATCAGGGAAGTTCCAACTAAGGAGGCGAAAGAATTTGCAGAGTCGATTGCAGCCATATTTATGGAGA
CCAGTGCCAGAAATGCTGTAAACATAGAGGAGCTGTTCCAAAAAATCAGTCGACAGATCCCTCCACTGGA
GAACACTGATGCAGACAGCCACGACTCCTTCAAGCTGACCCGACAGCCTCCTCCAGCCACCAAACGCTGC
TGTTAGCAACTTTATTATACATAGTTGATAATTCACTGGCCGTCGTTTTACGGTACCATCGATGATGATC
CAGACATGATAAGATACATTGATGAGTTTGGACAAACCACAACTAGAATGCAGTGAAAAAAATGCTTTAT
TTGTGAAATTTGTGATGCTATTGCTTTATTTGTAACCATTATAAGCTGCAATAAACAAGTTAACAACAAC
AATTGCATTCATTTTATGTTTCAGGTTCAGGGGGAGGTGTGGGAGGTTTTTTAAAGCAAGTAAAACCTCT
ACAAATGTGGTATGGCTGATTATGATCCTCTAGATCAGATCTGCGAAGATACGGCCACGGGTGCTCTTGA
TCCTGTGGCTGATTTTGGACTGTGCTGCTCGCAGCTGCTGATGAATCACATACTTCCTCCATTTTCTTCC
ACTGATTGACTGTTATAATTTCCCTAATTTCCAGGTCAAGGTGCTGTGCATTGTGGTAATAGATGTGACA
TGACGTCACTTCCAAAGGACCAATGAACATGTCTGACCAATTTCATATAATGTGAAAACGATTTTCATAG
GCAGAATAAATAACATTTAAATTAAACTGGGCATCAGCGCAATTCAATTGGTTTGGTAATAGCAAGGGAA
AATAGAATGAAGTGATCTCCAAAAAATAAGTACTTTTTGACTGTAAATAAAATTGTAAGGAGTAAAAAGT
ACTTTTTTTTCTAAAAAAATGTAATTAAGTAAAAGTAAAAGTATTGATTTTTAATTGTACTCAAGTAAAG
TAAAAATCCCCAAAAATAATACTTAAGTACAGTAATCAAGTAAAATTACTCAAGTACTTTACACCTCTGG
TTCTTGACCCCCTACCTTCAGCAAGCCCAGCAGATCCACTAGTTCTAGAGCGGCCGCCACCGCGGTGGAG
CTCCAGCTTTTGTTCCCTTTAGTGAGGGTTAATTGCGCGCTTGGCGTAATCATGGTCATAGCTGTTTCCT
GTGTGAAATTGTTATCCGCTCACAATTCCACACAACATACGAGCCGGAAGCATAAAGTGTAAAGCCTGGG
GTGCCTAATGAGTGAGCTAACTCACATTAATTGCGTTGCGCTCACTGCCCGCTTTCCAGTCGGGAAACCT
GTCGTGCCAGCTGCATTAATGAATCGGCCAACGCGCGGGGAGAGGCGGTTTGCGTATTGGGCGCTCTTCC
GCTTCCTCGCTCACTGACTCGCTGCGCTCGGTCGTTCGGCTGCGGCGAGCGGTATCAGCTCACTCAAAGG
CGGTAATACGGTTATCCACAGAATCAGGGGATAACGCAGGAAAGAACATGTGAGCAAAAGGCCAGCAAAA
GGCCAGGAACCGTAAAAAGGCCGCGTTGCTGGCGTTTTTCCATAGGCTCCGCCCCCCTGACGAGCATCAC
AAAAATCGACGCTCAAGTCAGAGGTGGCGAAACCCGACAGGACTATAAAGATACCAGGCGTTTCCCCCTG
GAAGCTCCCTCGTGCGCTCTCCTGTTCCGACCCTGCCGCTTACCGGATACCTGTCCGCCTTTCTCCCTTC
GGGAAGCGTGGCGCTTTCTCATAGCTCACGCTGTAGGTATCTCAGTTCGGTGTAGGTCGTTCGCTCCAAG
CTGGGCTGTGTGCACGAACCCCCCGTTCAGCCCGACCGCTGCGCCTTATCCGGTAACTATCGTCTTGAGT
CCAACCCGGTAAGACACGACTTATCGCCACTGGCAGCAGCCACTGGTAACAGGATTAGCAGAGCGAGGTA
TGTAGGCGGTGCTACAGAGTTCTTGAAGTGGTGGCCTAACTACGGCTACACTAGAAGAACAGTATTTGGT
ATCTGCGCTCTGCTGAAGCCAGTTACCTTCGGAAAAAGAGTTGGTAGCTCTTGATCCGGCAAACAAACCA
CCGCTGGTAGCGGTGGTTTTTTTGTTTGCAAGCAGCAGATTACGCGCAGAAAAAAAGGATCTCAAGAAGA
TCCTTTGATCTTTTCTACGGGGTCTGACGCTCAGTGGAACGAAAACTCACGTTAAGGCATTTTGGTCATG
AGATTATCAAAAAGGATCTTCACCTAGATCCTTTTAAATTAAAAATGAAGTTTTAAATCAATCTAAAGTA
TATATGAGTAAACTTGGTCTGACAGTTACCAATGCTTAATCAGTGAGGCACCTATCTCAGCGATCTGTCT
ATTTCGTTCATCCATAGTTGCCTGACTCCCCGTCGTGTAGATAACTACGATACGGGAGGGCTTACCATCT
GGCCCCAGTGCTGCAATGATACCGCGAGACCCACGCTCACCGGCTCCAGATTTATCAGCAATAAACCAGC
CAGCCGGAAGGGCCGAGCGCAGAAGTGGTCCTGCAACTTTATCCGCCTCCATCCAGTCTATTAATTGTTG
CCGGGAAGCTAGAGTAAGTAGTTCGCCAGTTAATAGTTTGCGCAACGTTGTTGCCATTGCTACAGGCATC
GTGGTGTCACGCTCGTCGTTTGGTATGGCTTCATTCAGCTCCGGTTCCCAACGATCAAGGCGAGTTACAT
GATCCCCCATGTTGTGCAAAAAAGCGGTTAGCTCCTTCGGTCCTCCGATCGTTGTCAGAAGTAAGTTGGC
CGCAGTGTTATCACTCATGGTTATGGCAGCACTGCATAATTCTCTTACTGTCATGCCATCCGTAAGATGC
TTTTCTGTGACTGGTGAGTACTCAACCAAGTCATTCTGAGAATAGTGTATGCGGCGACCGAGTTGCTCTT
GCCCGGCGTCAATACGGGATAATACCGCGCCACATAGCAGAACTTTAAAAGTGCTCATCATTGGAAAACG
TTCTTCGGGGCGAAAACTCTCAAGGATCTTACCGCTGTTGAGATCCAGTTCGATGTAACCCACTCGTGCA
CCCAACTGATCTTCAGCATCTTTTACTTTCACCAGCGTTTCTGGGTGAGCAAAAACAGGAAGGCAAAATG
CCGCAAAAAAGGGAATAAGGGCGACACGGAAATGTTGAATACTCATACTCTTCCTTTTTCAATATTATTG
AAGCATTTATCAGGGTTATTGTCTCATGAGCGGATACATATTTGAATGTATTTAGAAAAATAAACAAATA
GGGGTTCCGCGCACATTTCCCCGAAAAGTGCCACCTAAATTGTAAGCGTTAATATTTTGTTAAAATTCGC
GTTAAATTTTTGTTAAATCAGCTCATTTTTTAACCAATAGGCCGAAATCGGCAAAATCCCTTATAAATCA
AAAGAATAGACCGAGATAGGGT
[37 nt withheld, positions 4573-4609]
AAAGAACGTGGACTCCAACGTCAAAGG
[32 nt withheld, positions 4637-4668]
GCTGGCTAAGAACTCATCAGCCTCCCCGGTCCATCTACCCACGTACCAATGCACCAATTGGCCACAATGA
CGGCTACTACATGGTGCCATTCCTTCCTCTTTATAGGAATGGAGACTACCTCCTGTCCAACAATGCTCTT
GGATACGAGTACGCCTACCTGTTGGACCCAGGTCATTGCACAACACCAGAAATGCCCTCTGATCTGCAAA
AGACGTGAATATCTGTTCAGACACCCATATCCACTCTGTTCCACACAGGTCAGAGGTTTGTCCAGGAGTT
CTTGACAGAGGTGTAAAAAGTACTCAAAAATTTTACTCAAGTGAAAGTACAAGTACTTAGGGAAAATTTT
ACTCAATTAAAAGTAAAAGTATCTGGCTAGAATCTTACTTGAGTAAAAGTAAAAAAGTACTCCATTAAAA
TTGTACTTGAGTATTAAGGAAGTAAAAGTAAAAGCAAGAAAGAAAACTAGAGATTCTTGTTTAAGCTTTT
AATCTCAAAAAACATTAAATGAAATGCATACAAGGTTTTATCCTGCTTTAGAACTGTTTGTATTTAATTA
TCAAACTATAAGACAGACAATCTAATGCCAGTACACGCTACTCAAAGTTGTAAAACCTCAGATTTAACTT
CAGTAGAAGCTGATTCTCAAAATTGTTAGTGTCAAGCCTAGCTCTTTTGGGGCTGAAAAGCAATCCTGCA
GTGCTGAAAAGCCTCTCACAGGCAGCCGATGCGGGAAGAGGTGTATTAGTCTTGATAGAGAGGCTGCAAA
TAGCAGGAAACGTGAGCAGAGACTCCCTGGTGTCTGAAACACAGGCCAGATGGGCCCTCGAGCAGGAAAC
AGCTATGACCATGATTACGCCAAGCTATCAACTTTGTATAGAAAAGTTGGCACGCGCAGATTCCGTGTGG
GCCTGGTAATATCTTACCATTTTAAGCTATTTTAAGATTAGGGAAAAAAATTAAATAAAACTACTTTAAA
ATTACTTTCCTTAAAAAGCAACATATTTATTTAGTTTTTGTTTAACTGGCTCAAGATTGTAATATTTTAC
TTTTACATGTTTTTTTAAGTACCTAAATGTGTTCAAAAGTAAAGTATGTTATTGTTTTTTTTTTTTAATG
TTAGCTAAGCTTTAAATTGTAATATATTACTTTTAAAAGTGACTTTTTAAAAATGTAAATAAAAAAGTAA
CTATAAATGTGTAATGCATGTTATTTCTGTGGGTTTTTAATTTTCATCTCAACTGGGCTTACAATTTTAA
CATAATAAAAATCAAATCAAATCAAATCAGGCCCTTATTTGTCACATACACTCTTGTATACTGAAATAAA
CTAAATGTTGAGAAAAATTTAAATACACCAAAATAACGCATACCTTTTTTGTAATTACCTAAGTAAAACA
TTTAGTTCCTTTTTTAAGTGACTCAAGATTGTAATCTATTAATTGTAAAAGATAAAACTAGTGATCAATC
TGACGTGCTTCTATGCAGCCTGTGAGATTAATTGTGATGTTTAATTATTAAACAATTTAAATGGATCAAA
CATTTCACATGTGCTTATTGTGTCCAACAAAACCAGCAGAAGCACTTAAAAATATTGCATGACAACATGA
GTTTTTAATGTAAATTATATATACTTCCTAAACGAAGTTAATCATATTTCTAAAATAATAATGTCATTGA
AATATTTAAATAAATGATAAGCTTTAGTTGATTCAACATAAAATTGAAAGCAATAAGGACTTTTTTTTTT
TACAGCGGTGAAGCAAAAGCATGTAATAATCATATAATATAATAAATAAATAAATAAATAATGGCTCTTG
GTGCAAATATGAACACTTTAAATAAATATAGAATAAATATGATCAATAAGTCATAACGATGTGTTTTATG
TTGATTATAATTTAAACATGTTTCTAACGCAAGTTTTAAAAACTGTTTTAAAGTATTATTTTAAGTTATA
AGATCAATTTGACTCAACATTTTGTAGTGAAAATATGTTGTGTAAAATTAATATAATATACACTATAAAA
ATGCAGGGTTCCACACAATACATTAATGTTGTCCCAACACAAATCGATTAAGTTAACAAATATATGTGGA
TTGAACATAAAAAATTAAGTTGTCCCAATGAAATCTCAAGAATTGTGTTGTTTCAGCTCATTTTAAATAA
GTAGTTTTAACAAGTAAAAAATAACATATTTTTGAGTGTGTATATATATATATTACAAAATATAATAATA
TAAAATGTAAAAGATATAAACCATGCTACATATATTTAAGAGCTATTTTGCACATTACTTTTTTGCAAGC
CATTTTAGTGTTTTTTTTACAAATATATATTAGCTAAATATACAATATCTTAAATATACAATTAATCAGA
CATGCAATTAATGCATTTAACCTACATAAAAATACATGATCAACATATGTTTTATGCTGATTACAACTAA
ATCAAACGTAATGAAATTAATTTATAAAAGCGATTTAAATATGTCAATATTTTAAGTTAAAATCACTTGA
AACCTACTATAAATGAACTTAAATTAAAAAAATCTCCTTTAATTCCAATGCAACAGTGTTGTTTTTTCAG
CTGAGGACCCCCGGTGCAGATGGTTGGCCCCCGGCCCGCTATTCTAAGGAAGCCTTTCTTAATTTTAGGG
CGGCGCTGCATGCGCTCAGATCAGATTCACGGGTGGAGAGGGTTATTTTCTCTTTTTTATTTTTTCTTGC
CTGCTCATATTTGGGCCTGTGTGAACCCCAGGCTCCGCCTCGGCCCCCAGGAGCCGCTCTTATTTAAAGG
GGATCCTCGCCTTCAGTCTTCGTCCCAGTGGAAGCATCAGTCTTGTGATAACAACTTGGTGAGTCCTACA
GACCAGCGCTCGACTCTAGGCTTTAAATGCATTGATTTCTCTGGATTAGCTACCGGGAGAGTTTTAACTT
TGCTTATTAGTCTTGTGCTCGAACTGCTAGGTTTAAAGAGTGTTTTCTCTAATGCATGCATGAAGCGACA
GCTGAAAACCAGAAATAGAGCGTTTGTCCTCCTGTTAAACTCTAGCCTTTCTTTGGCATTTGTCAGTCCG
AGTCTTCAGCTGCCGGCAGGAGATTGGGTTTCAGTAACACTTGCTGAGCACAAACTACACGTGCTTTCTT
CAGATTTAATTCATTATTAATCATTCTAGATTTAAATGATGTTCTTACTCATTGCTGATTATTTTAGCCT
TGCGGAGCAGATTAAATGAGCACGTGTTTCATTAAGATTGATTTAAATATAATTAATATTTCACCACTGT
AGTTTTAAAATTGCCTTCTAAGTCATGGTTGATTTTTAATAGGTATCGGCTCTAATTAGATTACTATTTT
GGTTTTTAAATGTTATTTCTATTTCATTTGTAGGCTCGTTTTTAATGTGATTTTATTAGATTCTAGTTTT
AAAATCATCTCTTAGCCTTAATGAGCAGACTGAATGAACATGTTTCATTAAGATTAACTTCATTATAATG
AATTATTTAATCATTCTAGTGGGTTATAAATCAGCTCTATTTAAATTAATTGTCGTGTTTATTTCTATTT
AATTTTTGATTATTTTTTCAGGGTCGTTTTTATGTGATTTTTTCCCGTTTCTAATTTTAAACTAATTGTT
TGATTTTTATATGATTCGACTCTTTTTAAATGAATTGTTTTGCTTTTTTTATTGAGCATATATATATTAT
ACAATTTCAATCAACAATTGTTGTGCTTTTTAAATGTTGTTTCTATTTCATTTCTAGGGTCGATTTTATT
CGATTCTAGTTTTAAAATCGTGATTTTTAACTTCTAACCTTACTGAGCAGACTGAATGAACATGTTTCAT
CAAGATTAACTTCATTATAGTTAATTATTGAATCGTGCTAGTGGTTTATAAATCAGCTCTATTTAAATTA
ATCATCATCATTATTTCTATTTAATTTTTATTATTTCTTTAGGATTATTTTTATGTGATTTTTTTCACGT
TCTAGTTTTAAACTCAATGCTCATTACTGCTCACCCTTGCTGAGCAGTCTTTCGTTAAGATTAAATTAAT
TAATAACCATTCTAGTTTTAAAACAGTGTCTTAAGGCATAGCTGATATTTTACAAGTTTACTATTTAATA
TATCTCCTTTCTTTTTTTAGGGTCGATTTCATCTGATTTGATTAATTTTTATTATCTTCACTAAGCTTTT
TGTTCTAGGTTTTATTCTCAGTATTATTACTGTTATATTTGAACTGAATTTCTCCTCATAGTTTATTCAT
TTTATTTATTTATTTTTTGTTTATTCGCTATTTTGTATTTTAGTTTTTAATTAGAAATTTTATTAGAATC
GTTTTGAACTAGTTTTTATGCACTCTAACATTAATATTAAATCATAACTATTATTTTTATTATAATTTAT
TTGTGTTTATCTTTTTGTGTAGCTTTCATGTGTTTTTATTTTAGTTTTATTATGTTTGCATTGAATTTTT
TGGACTAGTTTATATAACGATATACAGAAAAGCCATGACAACAAATGTTTTTATAATACCTATTAAGTAT
AAGCTAATCAGATTTCCACTATTCTGTTCAAAGTTAACATTATTAGCCATTCTGATGGATCATTTGACAT
TTGTCATATGTCTTTATGAACACTGCTCTTTCAGATGCCACTTTTAAAGCTGTTTTTTACAGTAAATGAA
CGTTTATTATTATGACATTATTTCCTAAGGCCTCTAGAGTACAGCAGGATGTGGCGTGTGCATTACCGTG
TAATTATGCTGACTGTAAATGTGCATTTATAGACTGTCAGCATGTCTGACTGTGCGCTGTTGTGATTGGT
CCTGCACAGACCAAG
Features (pLannotate 1.2.2; 21 found; start..end, strand, type, name):
      2..22      +  protein_bind   attB1: mutant version of attB; core recombination site for the Gateway® BP reaction BP Clonase™
     32..727     +  CDS            mKate2: mKate2 is a basic (constitutively fluorescent) red fluorescent protein published in 2009, derived from Entacmaea quadricolor. It is reported to be a rapidly-maturing monomer with moderate acid sensitivity.
    729..753     -  protein_bind   attB2: mutant version of attB; recombination site for the Gateway® BP reaction BP Clonase™
    755..1333    +  CDS            Rab31: RAB31_MOUSE - Experimental evidence at protein level: Swiss-Prot protein existence level 1. The small GTPases Rab are key regulators of intracellular membrane trafficking, from the formation of transport vesicles to their fusion with membranes. Rabs cycle between an inactive GDP-bound form and an active GTP-bound form that is able to recruit to membranes different set of downstream effectors directly responsible for vesicle formation, movement, tethering and fusion. Required for the integrity and for normal function of the Golgi apparatus and the trans-Golgi network. Plays a role in insulin-st
   1337..1357    -  protein_bind   attB3: mutant version of attB; core recombination site for the Gateway® BP reaction BP Clonase™
   1361..1381    +  CDS            lacZα (fragment): LacZα fragment of β-galactosidase; lacZ fragment
   1397..1531    -  polyA_signal   SV40 poly(A) signal: SV40 polyadenylation signal
   1554..1637    -  CDS            large T antigen (fragment): large T antigen from SV40 (simian virus 40)
   2203..2243    -  misc_feature   MCS (fragment): pBluescript multiple cloning site
   2256..2274    -  promoter       T3 promoter: promoter for bacteriophage T3 RNA polymerase
   2319..2335    -  protein_bind   lac operator: The lac repressor binds to the lac operator to inhibit transcription in E. coli. This inhibition can be relieved by adding lactose or isopropyl-β-D-thiogalactopyranoside (IPTG). lac repressor encoded by lacI
   2343..2373    -  promoter       lac promoter: promoter for the E. coli lac operon
   2388..2409    -  protein_bind   CAP binding site: CAP binding activates transcription in the presence of cAMP. E. coli catabolite activator protein
   2422..2514    -  CDS            lacI (fragment): lac repressor; lacI; The lac repressor binds to the lac operator to inhibit transcription in E. coli. This inhibition can be relieved by adding lactose or isopropyl-β-D-thiogalactopyranoside (IPTG).
   2697..3285    -  rep_origin     ori: high-copy-number ColE1/pMB1/pBR322/pUC origin of replication
   3456..4316    -  CDS            AmpR: β-lactamase; bla; confers resistance to ampicillin, carbenicillin, and related antibiotics
   4317..4421    -  promoter       AmpR promoter: bla
   4447..4668    -  rep_origin     M13 ori (fragment) (sequence partly withheld): M13 bacteriophage origin of replication; arrow indicates direction of (+) strand synthesis
   4668..4955    +  CDS            tyr (fragment) (sequence partly withheld): TYRO_ORYLA - Also known as tyro. Experimental evidence at transcript level: Swiss-Prot protein existence level 2. This is a copper-containing oxidase that functions in the formation of pigments such as melanins and other polyphenolic compounds. From Oryzias latipes (Japanese rice fish) (Japanese killifish).
   5537..5557    +  protein_bind   attB4: mutant version of attB; core recombination site for the Gateway® BP reaction BP Clonase™
   6458..6474    -  promoter       copia promoter (fragment): strong promoter from the Drosophila transposable element copia (Sinclair et al., 1986)
