[The description below was written by a language model from this plasmid's Addgene catalogue record and pLannotate feature annotations shown in this document.]
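Description:
actc1b-mKate2-Rab31 is a zebrafish expression plasmid made by Gateway recombination into the destination vector pDEST-actc1b-mKate2-ccdb, designed to express a red fluorescent fusion of the small GTPase Rab31 specifically in muscle. It is maintained in E. coli as a high-copy plasmid through a ColE1/pUC-type origin and selected with ampicillin via the β-lactamase gene. Remnants of a pBluescript-style backbone (lac promoter and operator, T3 promoter, MCS fragment, partial M13 origin) are also annotated.

The payload reads as mKate2, a monomeric, rapidly maturing red fluorescent protein, followed across an attB2 site by the zebrafish rab31 coding sequence, so mKate2 sits at the N-terminus of Rab31. This leaves the Rab C-terminus free, which matters because Rab proteins are generally lipid-modified there for membrane attachment. The cassette is flanked by attB1 and attB3 sites and terminated by an SV40 polyadenylation signal. An attB4 site lies several kilobases upstream of attB1 on the circular map, and the intervening region, largely unannotated apart from a short and probably spurious copia promoter hit, is presumably where the actc1b (cardiac alpha-actin 1b) muscle promoter named in the catalogue entry resides. The feature table does not label this promoter explicitly. A fragment matching medaka tyrosinase next to the backbone is consistent with Tol2 transposon-derived sequence, but Tol2 arms are not annotated, so this remains an inference.

According to the record, the construct is used for muscle-specific expression of tagged Rab31 in zebrafish. It comes from an in vivo cell biological screen of trafficking proteins that examined T-tubule formation in muscle fibres.
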