Addgene plasmid #109763: actc1b-mKate2-Rab31
Purpose: Muscle specific zebrafish expression of mKate2 fused to Rab31
Depositing lab: Rob Parton. Depositing organization: University of Queensland, Institute for Molecular Bioscience. Publication: In vivo cell biological screening identifies an endocytic capture mechanism for T-tubule formation. Hall TE, Martel N, Ariotti N, Xiong Z, Lo HP, Ferguson C, Rae J, Lim YW, Parton RG. Nat Commun. 2020 Jul 24;11(1):3711. doi: 10.1038/s41467-020-17486-w. PubMed 32709891.
Backbone
  Vector backbone: pDEST-actc1b-mKate2-ccdb
  Vector type: Zebrafish plasmids
Growth in bacteria
  Bacterial resistance: Ampicillin, 100 μg/mL
  Growth temperature: 37°C
  Growth strain: DH5alpha
  Copy number: High Copy
Gene/Insert
  Gene/Insert name: Rab31
  Species: D. rerio (zebrafish)
  Entrez Gene: rab31 (a.k.a. sb:eu672)
  Cloning method: Gateway Cloning
Terms and licenses: Academic/Nonprofit Terms; Industry Terms: Not Available to Industry
How to cite: actc1b-mKate2-Rab31 was a gift from Rob Parton (Addgene plasmid # 109763 ; http://n2t.net/addgene:109763 ; RRID:Addgene_109763)
